>Addgene plasmid #145137 | EGFP-MYO10-BioID | addgene full sequence | sequence record 307053 | Addgene NGS Result
TAGTTATTAATAGTAATCAATTACGGGGTCATTAGTTCATAGCCCATATATGGAGTTCCGCGTTACATAA
CTTACGGTAAATGGCCCGCCTGGCTGACCGCCCAACGACCCCCGCCCATTGACGTCAATAATGACGTATG
TTCCCATAGTAACGCCAATAGGGACTTTCCATTGACGTCAATGGGTGGAGTATTTACGGTAAACTGCCCA
CTTGGCAGTACATCAAGTGTATCATATGCCAAGTACGCCCCCTATTGACGTCAATGACGGTAAATGGCCC
GCCTGGCATTATGCCCAGTACATGACCTTATGGGACTTTCCTACTTGGCAGTACATCTACGTATTAGTCA
TCGCTATTACCATGGTGATGCGGTTTTGGCAGTACATCAATGGGCGTGGATAGCGGTTTGACTCACGGGG
ATTTCCAAGTCTCCACCCCATTGACGTCAATGGGAGTTTGTTTTGGCACCAAAATCAACGGGACTTTCCA
AAATGTCGTAACAACTCCGCCCCATTGACGCAAATGGGCGGTAGGCGTGTACGGTGGGAGGTCTATATAA
GCAGAGCTGGTTTAGTGAACCGTCAGATCCGCTAGCGCTACCGGTCGCCACCATGGTGAGCAAGGGCGAG
GAGCTGTTCACCGGGGTGGTGCCCATCCTGGTCGAGCTGGACGGCGACGTAAACGGCCACAAGTTCAGCG
TGTCCGGCGAGGGCGAGGGCGATGCCACCTACGGCAAGCTGACCCTGAAGTTCATCTGCACCACCGGCAA
GCTGCCCGTGCCCTGGCCCACCCTCGTGACCACCCTGACCTACGGCGTGCAGTGCTTCAGCCGCTACCCC
GACCACATGAAGCAGCACGACTTCTTCAAGTCCGCCATGCCCGAAGGCTACGTCCAGGAGCGCACCATCT
TCTTCAAGGACGACGGCAACTACAAGACCCGCGCCGAGGTGAAGTTCGAGGGCGACACCCTGGTGAACCG
CATCGAGCTGAAGGGCATCGACTTCAAGGAGGACGGCAACATCCTGGGGCACAAGCTGGAGTACAACTAC
AACAGCCACAACGTCTATATCATGGCCGACAAGCAGAAGAACGGCATCAAGGTGAACTTCAAGATCCGCC
ACAACATCGAGGACGGCAGCGTGCAGCTCGCCGACCACTACCAGCAGAACACCCCCATCGGCGACGGCCC
CGTGCTGCTGCCCGACAACCACTACCTGAGCACCCAGTCCGCCCTGAGCAAAGACCCCAACGAGAAGCGC
GATCACATGGTCCTGCTGGAGTTCGTGACCGCCGCCGGGATCACTCTCGGCATGGACGAGCTGTACAAGT
CCGGACTCAGATCCTACCCCTATGATGTGCCTGACTATGCCCACCACCACCACCACCACCTGGTGCCCAG
GGGCAGCAGATCTCGAGCTCAAGCTTCGAATTCTGCAGTCGACGGTACCATGGATAACTTCTTCACCGAG
GGAACACGGGTCTGGCTGAGAGAAAATGGCCAGCATTTTCCAAGTACTGTAAATTCCTGTGCAGAAGGCA
TCGTCGTCTTCCGGACAGACTATGGTCAGGTATTCACTTACAAGCAGAGCACAATTACCCACCAGAAGGT
GACTGCTATGCACCCCACGAACGAGGAGGGCGTGGATGACATGGCGTCCTTGACAGAGCTCCATGGCGGC
TCCATCATGTATAACTTATTCCAGCGGTATAAGAGAAATCAAATATATACCTACATCGGCTCCATCCTGG
CCTCCGTGAACCCCTACCAGCCCATCGCCGGGCTGTACGAGCCTGCCACCATGGAGCAGTACAGCCGGCG
CCACCTGGGCGAGCTGCCCCCGCACATCTTCGCCATCGCCAACGAGTGCTACCGCTGCCTGTGGAAGCGC
TACGACAACCAGTGCATCCTCATCAGTGGTGAAAGTGGGGCAGGTAAAACCGAAAGCACTAAATTGATCC
TCAAGTTTCTGTCAGTCATCAGTCAACAGTCTTTGGAATTGTCCTTAAAGGAGAAGACATCCTGTGTTGA
ACGAGCTATTCTTGAAAGCAGCCCCATCATGGAAGCTTTCGGCAATGCGAAGACCGTGTACAACAACAAC
TCTAGTCGCTTTGGGAAGTTTGTTCAGCTGAACATCTGTCAGAAAGGAAATATTCAGGGCGGGAGAATTG
TAGATTATTTATTAGAAAAAAACCGAGTAGTAAGGCAAAATCCCGGGGAAAGGAATTATCACATATTTTA
TGCACTGCTGGCAGGGCTGGAACATGAAGAAAGAGAAGAATTTTATTTATCTACGCCAGAAAACTACCAC
TACTTGAATCAGTCTGGATGTGTAGAAGACAAGACAATCAGTGACCAGGAATCCTTTAGGGAAGTTATTA
CGGCAATGGACGTGATGCAGTTCAGCAAGGAGGAAGTTCGGGAAGTGTCGAGGCTGCTTGCTGGTATACT
GCATCTTGGGAACATAGAATTTATCACTGCTGGTGGGGCACAGGTTTCCTTCAAAACAGCTTTGGGCAGA
TCTGCGGAGTTACTTGGGCTGGACCCAACACAGCTCACAGATGCTTTGACCCAGAGATCAATGTTCCTCA
GGGGAGAAGAGATCCTCACGCCTCTCAATGTTCAACAGGCAGTAGACAGCAGGGACTCCCTGGCCATGGC
TCTGTATGCGTGCTGCTTTGAGTGGGTAATCAAGAAGATCAACAGCAGGATCAAAGGCAATGAGGACTTC
AAGTCTATTGGCATCCTCGACATCTTTGGATTTGAAAACTTTGAGGTTAATCACTTTGAACAGTTCAATA
TAAACTATGCAAACGAGAAACTTCAGGAGTACTTCAACAAGCATATTTTTTCTTTAGAACAACTAGAATA
TAGCCGGGAAGGATTAGTGTGGGAAGATATTGACTGGATAGACAATGGAGAATGCCTGGACTTGATTGAG
AAGAAACTTGGCCTCCTAGCCCTTATCAATGAAGAAAGCCATTTTCCTCAAGCCACAGACAGCACCTTAT
TGGAGAAGCTACACAGTCAGCATGCGAATAACCACTTTTATGTGAAGCCCAGAGTTGCAGTTAACAATTT
TGGAGTGAAGCACTATGCTGGAGAGGTGCAATATGATGTCCGAGGTATCTTGGAGAAGAACAGAGATACA
TTTCGAGATGACCTTCTCAATTTGCTAAGAGAAAGCCGATTTGACTTTATCTACGATCTTTTTGAACATG
TTTCAAGCCGCAACAACCAGGATACCTTGAAATGTGGAAGCAAACATCGGCGGCCTACAGTCAGCTCACA
GTTCAAGGACTCACTGCATTCCTTAATGGCAACGCTAAGCTCCTCTAATCCTTTCTTTGTTCGCTGTATC
AAGCCAAACATGCAGAAGATGCCAGACCAGTTTGACCAGGCGGTTGTGCTGAACCAGCTGCGGTACTCAG
GGATGCTGGAGACTGTGAGAATCCGCAAAGCTGGGTATGCGGTCCGAAGACCCTTTCGGGACTTTTACAA
AAGGTATAAAGTGCTGATGAGGAATCTGGCTCTGCCTGAGGACGTCCGAGGGAAGTGCACGAGCCTGCTG
CAGCTCTATGATGCCTCCAACAGCGAGTGGCAGCTGGGGAAGACCAAGGTCTTTCTTCGAGAATCCTTGG
AACAGAAACTGGAGAAGCGGAGGGAAGAGGAAGTGAGCCACGCGGCCATGGTGATTCGGGCCCATGTCTT
GGGCTTCTTAGCACGAAAACAATACAGAAAGGTCCTTTATTGTGTGGTGATAATACAGAAGAATTACAGA
GCATTCCTTCTGAGGAGGAGATTTTTGCACCTGAAAAAGGCAGCCATAGTTTTCCAGAAGCAACTCAGAG
GTCAGATTGCTCGGAGAGTTTACAGACAATTGCTGGCAGAGAAAAGGGAGCAAGAAGAAAAGAAGAAACA
GGAAGAGGAAGAAAAGAAGAAACGGGAGGAAGAAGAAAGAGAAAGAGAGAGAGAGCGAAGAGAAGCCGAG
CTCCGCGCCCAGCAGGAAGAAGAAACGAGGAAGCAGCAAGAACTCGAAGCCTTGCAGAAGAGCCAGAAGG
AAGCTGAACTGACCCGTGAACTGGAGAAACAGAAGGAAAATAAGCAGGTGGAAGAGATCCTCCGTCTGGA
GAAAGAAATCGAGGACCTGCAGCGCATGAAGGAGCAGCAGGAGCTGTCGCTGACCGAGGCTTCCCTGCAG
AAGCTGCAGGAGCGGCGGGACCAGGAGCTCCGCAGGCTGGAGGAGGAAGCGTGCAGGGCGGCCCAGGAGT
TCCTCGAGTCCCTCAATTTCGACGAGATCGACGAGTGTGTCCGGAATATCGAGCGGTCCCTGTCGGTGGG
AAGCGAATTTTCCAGCGAGCTGGCTGAGAGCGCATGCGAGGAGAAGCCCAACTTCAACTTCAGCCAGCCC
TACCCAGAGGAGGAGGTCGATGAGGGCTTCGAAGCCGACGACGACGCCTTCAAGGACTCCCCCAACCCCA
GCGAGCACGGCCACTCAGACCAGCGAACAAGTGGCATCCGGACCAGCGATGACTCTTCAGAGGAGGACCC
ATACATGAACGACACGGTGGTGCCCACCAGCCCCAGTGCGGACAGCACGGTGCTGCTCGCCCCATCAGTG
CAGGACTCCGGGAGCCTACACAACTCCTCCAGCGGCGAGTCCACCTACTGCATGCCCCAGAACGCTGGGG
ACTTGCCCTCCCCAGACGGCGACTACGACTACGACCAGGATGACTATGAGGACGGTGCCATCACTTCCGG
CAGCAGCGTGACCTTCTCCAACTCCTACGGCAGCCAGTGGTCCCCCGACTACCGCTGCTCTGTGGGGACC
TACAACAGCTCGGGTGCCTACCGGTTCAGCTCTGAGGGGGCGCAGTCCTCGTTTGAAGATAGTGAAGAGG
ACTTTGATTCCAGGTTTGATACAGATGATGAGCTTTCATACCGGCGTGACTCTGTGTACAGCTGTGTCAC
TCTGCCGTATTTCCACAGCTTTCTGTACATGAAAGGTGGCCTGATGAACTCTTGGAAACGCCGCTGGTGC
GTCCTCAAGGATGAAACCTTCTTGTGGTTCCGCTCCAAGCAGGAGGCCCTCAAGCAAGGCTGGCTCCACA
AAAAAGGGGGGGGCTCCTCCACGCTGTCCAGGAGAAATTGGAAGAAGCGCTGGTTTGTCCTCCGCCAGTC
CAAGCTGATGTACTTTGAAAACGACAGCGAGGAGAAGCTCAAGGGCACCGTAGAAGTGCGAACGGCAAAA
GAGATCATAGATAACACCACCAAGGAGAATGGGATCGACATCATTATGGCCGATAGGACTTTCCACCTGA
TTGCAGAGTCCCCAGAAGATGCCAGCCAGTGGTTCAGCGTGCTGAGTCAGGTCCACGCGTCCACGGACCA
GGAGATCCAGGAGATGCATGATGAGCAGGCAAACCCACAGAATGCTGTGGGCACCTTGGATGTGGGGCTG
ATTGATTCTGTGTGTGCCTCTGACAGCCCTGATAGACCCAACTCGTTTGTGATCATCACGGCCAACCGGG
TGCTGCACTGCAACGCCGACACGCCGGAGGAGATGCACCACTGGATAACCCTGCTGCAGAGGTCCAAAGG
GGACACCAGAGTGGAGGGCCAGGAATTCATCGTGAGAGGATGGTTGCACAAAGAGGTGAAGAACAGTCCG
AAGATGTCTTCACTGAAACTGAAGAAACGGTGGTTTGTACTCACCCACAATTCCCTGGATTACTACAAGA
GTTCAGAGAAGAACGCGCTCAAACTGGGGACCCTGGTCCTCAACAGCCTCTGCTCTGTCGTCCCCCCAGA
TGAGAAGATATTCAAAGAGACAGGCTACTGGAACGTCACCGTGTACGGGCGCAAGCACTGTTACCGGCTC
TACACCAAGCTGCTCAACGAGGCCACCCGGTGGTCCAGTGCCATTCAAAACGTGACTGACACCAAGGCCC
CGATCGACACCCCCACCCAGCAGCTGATTCAAGATATCAAGGAGAACTGCCTGAACTCGGATGTGGTGGA
ACAGATTTACAAGCGGAACCCGATCCTTCGATACACCCATCACCCCTTGCACTCCCCGCTCCTGCCCCTT
CCGTATGGGGACATAAATCTCAACTTGCTCAAAGACAAAGGCTATACCACCCTTCAGGATGAGGCCATCA
AGATATTCAATTCCCTGCAGCAACTGGAGTCCATGTCTGACCCAATTCCAATAATCCAGGGCATCCTACA
GACAGGGCATGACCTGCGACCTCTGCGGGACGAGCTGTACTGCCAGCTTATCAAACAGACCAACAAAGTG
CCCCACCCCGGCAGTGTGGGCAACCTGTACAGCTGGCAGATCCTGACATGCCTGAGCTGCACCTTCCTGC
CGAGTCGAGGGATTCTCAAGTATCTCAAGTTCCATCTGAAAAGGATACGGGAACAGTTTCCAGGAACCGA
GATGGAAAAATACGCTCTCTTCACTTACGAATCTCTTAAGAAAACCAAATGCCGAGAGTTTGTGCCTTCC
CGAGATGAAATAGAAGCTCTGATCCACAGGCAGGAAATGACATCCACGGTCTATTGCCATGGCGGCGGCT
CCTGCAAGATCACCATCAACTCCCACACCACTGCTGGGGAGGTGGTGGAGAAGCTGATCCGAGGCCTGGC
CATGGAGGACAGCAGGAACATGTTTGCTTTGTTTGAATACAACGGCCACGTCGACAAAGCCATTGAAAGT
CGAACCGTCGTAGCTGATGTCTTAGCCAAGTTTGAAAAGCTGGCTGCCACATCCGAGGTTGGGGACCTGC
CATGGAAATTCTACTTCAAACTTTACTGCTTCCTGGACACAGACAACGTGCCAAAAGACAGTGTGGAGTT
TGCATTTATGTTTGAACAGGCCCACGAAGCGGTTATCCATGGCCACCATCCAGCCCCGGAAGAAAACCTC
CAGGTTCTTGCTGCCCTGCGACTCCAGTATCTGCAGGGGGATTATACTCTGCACGCTGCCATCCCACCTC
TCGAAGAGGTTTATTCCCTGCAGAGACTCAAGGCCCGCATCAGCCAGTCAACCAAAACCTTCACCCCTTG
TGAACGGCTGGAGAAGAGGCGGACGAGCTTCCTAGAGGGGACCCTGAGGCGGAGCTTCCGGACAGGATCC
GTGGTCCGGCAGAAGGTCGAGGAGGAGCAGATGCTGGACATGTGGATTAAGGAAGAAGTCTCCTCTGCTC
GAGCCAGTATCATTGACAAGTGGAGGAAATTTCAGGGAATGAACCAGGAACAGGCCATGGCCAAGTACAT
GGCCTTGATCAAGGAGTGGCCTGGCTATGGCTCGACGCTGTTTGATGTGGAGTGCAAGGAAGGTGGCTTC
CCTCAGGAACTCTGGTTGGGTGTCAGCGCGGACGCCGTCTCCGTCTACAAGCGTGGAGAGGGAAGACCAC
TGGAAGTCTTCCAGTATGAACACATCCTCTCTTTTGGGGCACCCCTGGCGAATACGTATAAGATCGTGGT
CGATGAGAGGGAGCTGCTCTTTGAAACCAGTGAGGTGGTGGATGTGGCCAAGCTCATGAAAGCCTACATC
AGCATGATCGTGAAGAAGCGCTACAGCACGACACGCTCCGCCAGCAGCCAGGGCAGCTCCAGGGTAAGGC
GGTCTAGAGGATCCAAGGACAACACCGTGCCCCTGAAGCTGATCGCCCTGCTGGCCAACGGCGAGTTCCA
CTCTGGCGAGCAGCTGGGAGAGACCCTGGGAATGAGCAGAGCCGCCATCAACAAGCACATCCAGACACTG
AGAGACTGGGGAGTGGACGTGTTCACCGTGCCTGGCAAGGGCTACAGCCTGCCTGAGCCTATCCAGCTGC
TGAACGCCAAGCAGATCCTGGGACAGCTGGATGGCGGAAGCGTGGCCGTGCTGCCTGTGATCGACTCCAC
CAATCAGTACCTGCTGGACAGAATCGGAGAGCTGAAGTCCGGCGACGCCTGCATCGCCGAGTACCAGCAG
GCTGGCAGAGGAGGCAGAGGACGGAAGTGGTTCAGCCCATTCGGAGCCAACCTGTACCTGTCCATGTTCT
GGAGACTGGAGCAGGGACCTGCTGCTGCCATCGGACTGAGTCTGGTGATCGGAATCGTGATGGCCGAGGT
GCTGAGAAAGCTGGGAGCCGACAAGGTGAGAGTGAAGTGGCCTAATGACCTGTACCTCCAGGACCGCAAG
CTGGCTGGCATCCTGGTGGAGCTGACAGGCAAGACAGGCGATGCCGCTCAGATCGTGATCGGAGCCGGAA
TCAACATGGCCATGAGAAGAGTGGAGGAGAGCGTGGTGAACCAGGGCTGGATCACCCTGCAGGAGGCTGG
CATCAACCTGGACCGGAACACCCTGGCCGCCATGCTGATCAGAGAGCTGAGAGCCGCTCTGGAGCTGTTC
GAGCAGGAGGGACTGGCTCCTTACCTGAGCAGATGGGAGAAGCTGGACAACTTCATCAACAGACCTGTGA
AGCTGATCATCGGCGACAAGGAAATCTTCGGCATCTCCAGAGGAATCGACAAGCAGGGAGCTCTGCTGCT
GGAGCAGGACGGAATCATCAAGCCCTGGATGGGCGGAGAAATCTCCCTGAGAAGCGCAGAGAAGGCTTAC
CCTTACGATGTACCGGATTACGCATAGTCTAGATAACTGATCATAATCAGCCATACCACATTTGTAGAGG
TTTTACTTGCTTTAAAAAACCTCCCACACCTCCCCCTGAACCTGAAACATAAAATGAATGCAATTGTTGT
TGTTAACTTGTTTATTGCAGCTTATAATGGTTACAAATAAAGCAATAGCATCACAAATTTCACAAATAAA
GCATTTTTTTCACTGCATTCTAGTTGTGGTTTGTCCAAACTCATCAATGTATCTTAACGCGTAAATTGTA
AGCGTTAATATTTTGTTAAAATTCGCGTTAAATTTTTGTTAAATCAGCTCATTTTTTAACCAATAGGCCG
AAATCGGCAAAATCCCTTATAAATCAAAAGAATAGACCGAGATAGGGT
[37 nt withheld, positions 9009-9045]
AAAGAACGTGGACTCCAACGTCAAAGG
[49 nt withheld, positions 9073-9121]
T
[91 nt withheld, positions 9123-9213]
G
[124 nt withheld, positions 9215-9338]
CAGGTGGCACTTTTCGGGGAAATGTGCGCGGAACCCCTATTTGTTTATTTTTCTAAATACATTCAAATAT
GTATCCGCTCATGAGACAATAACCCTGATAAATGCTTCAATAATATTGAAAAAGGAAGAGTCCTGAGGCG
GAAAGAACCAGCTGTGGAATGTGTGTCAGTTAGGGTGTGGAAAGTCCCCAGGCTCCCCAGCAGGCAGAAG
TATGCAAAGCATGCATCTCAATTAGTCAGCAACCAGGTGTGGAAAGTCCCCAGGCTCCCCAGCAGGCAGA
AGTATGCAAAGCATGCATCTCAATTAGTCAGCAACCATAGTCCCGCCCCTAACTCCGCCCATCCCGCCCC
TAACTCCGCCCAGTTCCGCCCATTCTCCGCCCCATGGCTGACTAATTTTTTTTATTTATGCAGAGGCCGA
GGCCGCCTCGGCCTCTGAGCTATTCCAGAAGTAGTGAGGAGGCTTTTTTGGAGGCCTAGGCTTTTGCAAA
GATCGATCAAGAGACAGGATGAGGATCGTTTCGCATGATTGAACAAGATGGATTGCACGCAGGTTCTCCG
GCCGCTTGGGTGGAGAGGCTATTCGGCTATGACTGGGCACAACAGACAATCGGCTGCTCTGATGCCGCCG
TGTTCCGGCTGTCAGCGCAGGGGCGCCCGGTTCTTTTTGTCAAGACCGACCTGTCCGGTGCCCTGAATGA
ACTGCAAGACGAGGCAGCGCGGCTATCGTGGCTGGCCACGACGGGCGTTCCTTGCGCAGCTGTGCTCGAC
GTTGTCACTGAAGCGGGAAGGGACTGGCTGCTATTGGGCGAAGTGCCGGGGCAGGATCTCCTGTCATCTC
ACCTTGCTCCTGCCGAGAAAGTATCCATCATGGCTGATGCAATGCGGCGGCTGCATACGCTTGATCCGGC
TACCTGCCCATTCGACCACCAAGCGAAACATCGCATCGAGCGAGCACGTACTCGGATGGAAGCCGGTCTT
GTCGATCAGGATGATCTGGACGAAGAGCATCAGGGGCTCGCGCCAGCCGAACTGTTCGCCAGGCTCAAGG
CGAGCATGCCCGACGGCGAGGATCTCGTCGTGACCCATGGCGATGCCTGCTTGCCGAATATCATGGTGGA
AAATGGCCGCTTTTCTGGATTCATCGACTGTGGCCGGCTGGGTGTGGCGGACCGCTATCAGGACATAGCG
TTGGCTACCCGTGATATTGCTGAAGAGCTTGGCGGCGAATGGGCTGACCGCTTCCTCGTGCTTTACGGTA
TCGCCGCTCCCGATTCGCAGCGCATCGCCTTCTATCGCCTTCTTGACGAGTTCTTCTGAGCGGGACTCTG
GGGTTCGAAATGACCGACCAAGCGACGCCCAACCTGCCATCACGAGATTTCGATTCCACCGCCGCCTTCT
ATGAAAGGTTGGGCTTCGGAATCGTTTTCCGGGACGCCGGCTGGATGATCCTCCAGCGCGGGGATCTCAT
GCTGGAGTTCTTCGCCCACCCTAGGGGGAGGCTAACTGAAACACGGAAGGAGACAATACCGGAAGGAACC
CGCGCTATGACGGCAATAAAAAGACAGAATAAAACGCACGGTGTTGGGTCGTTTGTTCATAAACGCGGGG
TTCGGTCCCAGGGCTGGCACTCTGTCGATACCCCACCGAGACCCCATTGGGGCCAATACGCCCGCGTTTC
TTCCTTTTCCCCACCCCACCCCCCAAGTTCGGGTGAAGGCCCAGGGCTCGCAGCCAACGTCGGGGCGGCA
GGCCCTGCCATAGCCTCAGGTTACTCATATATACTTTAGATTGATTTAAAACTTCATTTTTAATTTAAAA
GGATCTAGGTGAAGATCCTTTTTGATAATCTCATGACCAAAATCCCTTAACGTGAGTTTTCGTTCCACTG
AGCGTCAGACCCCGTAGAAAAGATCAAAGGATCTTCTTGAGATCCTTTTTTTCTGCGCGTAATCTGCTGC
TTGCAAACAAAAAAACCACCGCTACCAGCGGTGGTTTGTTTGCCGGATCAAGAGCTACCAACTCTTTTTC
CGAAGGTAACTGGCTTCAGCAGAGCGCAGATACCAAATACTGTTCTTCTAGTGTAGCCGTAGTTAGGCCA
CCACTTCAAGAACTCTGTAGCACCGCCTACATACCTCGCTCTGCTAATCCTGTTACCAGTGGCTGCTGCC
AGTGGCGATAAGTCGTGTCTTACCGGGTTGGACTCAAGACGATAGTTACCGGATAAGGCGCAGCGGTCGG
GCTGAACGGGGGGTTCGTGCACACAGCCCAGCTTGGAGCGAACGACCTACACCGAACTGAGATACCTACA
GCGTGAGCTATGAGAAAGCGCCACGCTTCCCGAAGGGAGAAAGGCGGACAGGTATCCGGTAAGCGGCAGG
GTCGGAACAGGAGAGCGCACGAGGGAGCTTCCAGGGGGAAACGCCTGGTATCTTTATAGTCCTGTCGGGT
TTCGCCACCTCTGACTTGAGCGTCGATTTTTGTGATGCTCGTCAGGGGGGCGGAGCCTATGGAAAAACGC
CAGCAACGCGGCCTTTTTACGGTTCCTGGCCTTTTGCTGGCCTTTTGCTCACATGTTCTTTCCTGCGTTA
TCCCCTGATTCTGTGGATAACCGTATTACCGCCATGCAT
Features (pLannotate 1.2.2; 16 found; start..end, strand, type, name):
     61..364     +  enhancer       CMV enhancer: human cytomegalovirus immediate early enhancer
    365..568     +  promoter       CMV promoter: human cytomegalovirus (CMV) immediate early promoter
    613..1329    +  CDS            EGFP: EGFP is a basic (constitutively fluorescent) green fluorescent protein published in 1996, derived from Aequorea victoria. It is reported to be a rapidly-maturing weak dimer with moderate acid sensitivity.
   1371..1390    +  CDS            9xHis (fragment): 9xHis affinity tag
   1408..1449    +  misc_feature   MCS (fragment): multiple cloning site
   1450..7623    +  CDS            MYO10: MYO10_HUMAN - Also known as KIAA0799. Experimental evidence at protein level: Swiss-Prot protein existence level 1. [Isoform Headless]: Functions as a dominant-negative regulator of isoform 1, suppressing its filopodia-inducing and axon outgrowth-promoting activities. In hippocampal neurons, it increases VASP retention in spine heads to induce spine formation and spine head expansion (By similarity). From Homo sapiens (Human).
   7645..8604    +  CDS            BirA(R118G): promiscuous R118G mutant of the E. coli biotin protein ligase (Cronan, 2005) also known as BirA* or BioID
   8648..8732    +  CDS            large T antigen (fragment): large T antigen from SV40 (simian virus 40)
   8755..8876    +  polyA_signal   SV40 poly(A) signal: SV40 polyadenylation signal
   8910..9338    -  rep_origin     f1 ori (sequence partly withheld): f1 bacteriophage origin of replication; arrow indicates direction of (+) strand synthesis
   9365..9469    +  promoter       AmpR promoter: bla
   9471..9828    +  promoter       SV40 promoter: SV40 enhancer and early promoter
   9863..10657   +  CDS            NeoR/KanR: aminoglycoside phosphotransferase from Tn5; aph(3')-II (or nptII); confers resistance to neomycin, kanamycin, and G418 (Geneticin®)
  10678..10830   +  CDS            ble (fragment): BLE_KLEPN - Experimental evidence at protein level: Swiss-Prot protein existence level 1. Binding protein with a strong affinity to the bleomycin family of antibiotics. Binds to CL990; an antimitotic-antibiotic compound. From Klebsiella pneumoniae.
  10889..10936   +  polyA_signal   HSV TK poly(A) signal: herpes simplex virus thymidine kinase polyadenylation signal (Cole and Stacy, 1985)
  11265..11853   +  rep_origin     ori: high-copy-number ColE1/pMB1/pBR322/pUC origin of replication
