[The description below was written by a language model from this plasmid's Addgene catalogue record and pLannotate feature annotations shown in this document.]
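Description:
EGFP-MYO10-BioID is a mammalian expression plasmid of about 12 kb, built on an EGFP-type backbone, that encodes human myosin-X (MYO10) flanked by two functional modules. Transcription is driven by the human cytomegalovirus immediate early enhancer and promoter. The annotated open reading frames run in order: EGFP at the N-terminus, a short linker region carrying remnants of a His-tag-like sequence and the multiple cloning site, the roughly 6.2 kb MYO10 coding sequence, and then BirA(R118G), the promiscuous E. coli biotin ligase mutant known as BirA* or BioID, at the C-terminus. An SV40 polyadenylation signal terminates the transcript. The short SV40 large T antigen fragment annotated just upstream of it is most likely part of that SV40-derived region rather than a functional element.

The plasmid replicates in E. coli at high copy from a ColE1/pUC-type origin and also carries an f1 phage origin. A single NeoR/KanR (aminoglycoside phosphotransferase) cassette serves both hosts. A bacterial bla-type promoter drives it for kanamycin selection in bacteria, and the SV40 early promoter with the HSV TK polyadenylation signal drives it for G418 selection in mammalian cells. The small ble fragment downstream appears to be a backbone remnant.

In this design, the EGFP tag allows the fusion protein to be visualised in cells. The BioID moiety biotinylates proteins in the vicinity of MYO10, which can then be captured and identified. The associated publication concerns myosin-X and the recruitment of lamellipodin to filopodia tips, which is consistent with using the construct for proximity labelling of MYO10-neighbouring proteins.
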