Addgene plasmid #145137: EGFP-MYO10-BioID
Purpose: Expresses EGFP-MYO10-BioID construct in mammalian cells
Depositing lab: Johanna Ivaska. Depositing organization: University of Turku. Publication: Myosin-X recruits lamellipodin to filopodia tips. Popovic A, Miihkinen M, Ghimire S, Saup R, Gronloh MLB, Ball NJ, Goult BT, Ivaska J, Jacquemet G. J Cell Sci. 2023 Mar 1;136(5):jcs260574. doi: 10.1242/jcs.260574. Epub 2023 Mar 2. PubMed 36861887.
Backbone
  Vector backbone: EGFP
  Vector type: Mammalian Expression
  Selectable markers: Neomycin (select with G418)
Growth in bacteria
  Bacterial resistance: Kanamycin, 50 μg/mL
  Growth temperature: 37°C
  Growth strain: DH5alpha
  Copy number: High Copy
Gene/Insert
  Gene/Insert name: MYO10-BioID
  Species: H. sapiens (human)
  Entrez Gene: MYO10 (a.k.a. MyoX)
Terms and licenses: Academic/Nonprofit Terms; Industry Terms: Not Available to Industry
How to cite: EGFP-MYO10-BioID was a gift from Johanna Ivaska (Addgene plasmid # 145137 ; http://n2t.net/addgene:145137 ; RRID:Addgene_145137)
